>Addgene plasmid #23481 | pDONR223-HIPK2 | depositor partial sequence | sequence record 11105 | Author sequence, M13pUC-fwd
CTCGGATTTTATTTTGACTGATAGTGACCTGTTCGTTGCAACAAATTGATGAGCAATGCTTTTTTATAAT
GCCAACTTTGTACAAAAAAGTTGGCACCATGTGGTCCCTGGGCTGTGTTATTGCAGAATTGTTCCTGGGT
TGGCCGTTATATCCAGGAGCTTCGGAGTATGATCAGATTCGGTATATTTCACAAACACAGGGTTTGCCTG
CTGAATATTTATTAAGCGCCGGGACAAAGACAACTAGGTTTTTCAACCGTGACACGGACTCACCATATCC
TTTGTGGAGACTGAAGACACCAGATGACCATGAAGCAGAGACAGGGATTAAGTCAAAAGAAGCAAGAAAG
TACATTTTCAACTGTTTAGATGATATGGCCCAGGTGAACATGACGACAGATTTGGAAGGGAGCGACATGT
TGGTAGAAAAGGCTGACCGGCGGGAGTTCATTGACCTGTTGAAGAAGATGCTGACCATTGATGCTGACAA
GAGAATCACTCCAATCGAAACCCTGAACCATCCCTTTGTCACCATGACACACTTACTCGATTTTCCCCAC
AGCACACACGTCAAATCATGTTTCCAGAACATGGAGATCTGCAAGCGTCGGGTGAATATGTATGACACGG
TGAACCAGAGCAAAACCCCTTTCATCACGCACGTGGCCCCCAGCACGTCCACCAACCTGACCATGACCTT
TAACAACCAGCTGACCACTGTCCACAACCAGCCCTCAGCGGCATCCATGGCTGCAGTGGCCCAGCGGAGC
ATGCCCCTGCAGACAGGAACAGCCCAGATTTGTGCCCGGCCTGACCCGTTCCAGCAAGCTCTCATCGTGT
GTCCCCCCGGCTTCCAAAGGCTTGCAGGCCTCCTCCCTTCTAAGCACGCTGGGCTACTTCGT
