>Addgene plasmid #23481 | pDONR223-HIPK2 | addgene partial sequence | sequence record 29329 | 23481 with M13pUC-fwd
GCTCGGGCCCAATAATGATTTTATTTTGACTGATAGTGACCTGTTCGTTGCAACAAATTGATGAGCAATG
CTTTTTTATAATGCCAACTTTGTACAAAAAAGTTGGCACCATGTGGTCCCTGGGCTGTGTTATTGCAGAA
TTGTTCCTGGGTTGGCCGTTATATCCAGGAGCTTCGGAGTATGATCAGATTCGGTATATTTCACAAACAC
AGGGTTTGCCTGCTGAATATTTATTAAGCGCCGGGACAAAGACAACTAGGTTTTTCAACCGTGACACGGA
CTCACCATATCCTTTGTGGAGACTGAAGACACCAGATGACCATGAAGCAGAGACAGGGATTAAGTCAAAA
GAAGCAAGAAAGTACATTTTCAACTGTTTAGATGATATGGCCCAGGTGAACATGACGACAGATTTGGAAG
GGAGCGACATGTTGGTAGAAAAGGCTGACCGGCGGGAGTTCATTGACCTGTTGAAGAAGATGCTGACCAT
TGATGCTGACAAGAGAATCACTCCAATCGAAACCCTGAACCATCCCTTTGTCACCATGACACACTTACTC
GATTTTCCCCACAGCACACACGTCAAATCATGTTTCCAGAACATGGAGATCTG
