>Addgene plasmid #23481 | pDONR223-HIPK2 | depositor partial sequence | sequence record 46880 | Author sequence, M13-rev
AGGGGGGATTCAGGCTGGATGGCAATAATGATTTTATTTTGACTGATAGTGACCTGTTCGTTGCAACAAA
TTGATAAGCAATGCTTTCTTATAATGCCAACTTTGTACAAGAAAGTTGGCAATATGTAAGGGTACTGGTT
GACCTTGGCGGGGCTCAGTGGGTATCCAGTGTAGACGGTGGAGGCTGGCGAGGCGCTGATGTAGGTCTGG
TGGGCAAATTGGGCTGGATACTGACTCGGGTGGATGGTGGGCGAGGGCAGGACCCGGGGGCCCATGCTCA
CGGGGACCTGGTGGACGATGCTGGCTGGGTAGGCAGTGTGCTGCACGGTGTGGCGCGCAGAGCCTTGCGA
GGCCACCAGGTGGGCCACGGTGCCGGTGGAGCCCAGGGCCGCCGGCGCAGTGTAGGTGTAGAGGTGGGGC
TGGGTGGGGAGGTGGGCAGCGGCAGCGGCTGCAGCCAGATGCGGGTGCACAGTGCCGTGGCTGGGGCTGT
TGTGCGGGAAGGAGTACGGAGCCTGGGCCATGGTGGGAGTGATGTAGGCCTGCTGCCTTCGGTGGCTCCC
AGTGCGGTCCGTGGTGATGTGCTGCTGAGCCTGGCTGAGATTGAGTGGCTGCTGCTGCTGGAAGTGGGGG
CCCGGCCGCTGCTGCCGGTAGGTGATGGCTCCAGATGAGCTCCCTGAAGAGTGACCGCTGGTGGAGGTCA
CGTTGCTGGAGGACTTGGACTTGTAGGAGGACGAGTGGTGACTGGTGTTGACTGGCACCA
