[The description below was written by a language model from this plasmid's Addgene catalogue record.]
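Description:
pDONR223-HIPK2 is a Gateway entry clone built on the pDONR223 donor backbone (Invitrogen; about 5 kb without insert), carrying the open reading frame of human HIPK2, homeodomain interacting protein kinase 2. It is a high-copy bacterial plasmid maintained in standard E. coli cloning strains under spectinomycin selection. The record gives no feature table, so the origin of replication and the exact positions of the recombination sites are not documented here. As a product of Gateway cloning into a donor vector, the insert would be expected to sit between att recombination sites, and M13 forward and reverse primer sites flank it for sequence verification.

The insert is listed as 2367 bp and was deliberately cloned without a stop codon. This "open" configuration lets the ORF be moved by Gateway recombination into a destination vector that supplies a C-terminal epitope tag and the terminating codon in frame. The plasmid has no promoter recorded for expression in mammalian cells, and the depositor states explicitly that it should not be transfected directly; it serves only as a shuttle source for the ORF. A companion set of lentiviral destination vectors (pLX301 to pLX304) is recommended for expressing the ORF in mammalian cells.

The clone belongs to a collection of human kinase ORFs associated with a study that used systematic ORF expression to find kinases driving resistance to RAF inhibition through MAP kinase pathway reactivation. Typical uses are therefore gain-of-function screening or individual overexpression and tagging of HIPK2 after transfer to a suitable expression vector.
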