Addgene plasmid #23481: pDONR223-HIPK2
Depositing lab: William Hahn & David Root. Depositing organization: Dana-Farber Cancer Institute. Publication: COT drives resistance to RAF inhibition through MAP kinase pathway reactivation. Johannessen CM, Boehm JS, Kim SY, Thomas SR, Wardwell L, Johnson LA, Emery CM, Stransky N, Cogdill AP, Barretina J, Caponigro G, Hieronymus H, Murray RR, Salehi-Ashtiani K, Hill DE, Vidal M, Zhao JJ, Yang X, Alkan O, Kim S, Harris JL, Wilson CJ, Myer VE, Finan PM, Root DE, Roberts TM, Golub T, Flaherty KT, Dummer R, Weber BL, Sellers WR, Schlegel R, Wargo JA, Hahn WC, Garraway LA. Nature. 2010 Dec 16;468(7326):968-72. doi: 10.1038/nature09627 PubMed 21107320.
Backbone
  Vector backbone: pDONR223
  Backbone manufacturer: Invitrogen
  Backbone size w/o insert (bp): 5005
  Vector type: Gateway Donor vector
Growth in bacteria
  Bacterial resistance: Spectinomycin, 50 μg/mL
  Growth temperature: 37°C
  Growth strain: DH5alpha
  Copy number: High Copy
Gene/Insert
  Gene/Insert name: HIPK2 (alt name: homeodomain interacting protein kinase 2)
  Species: H. sapiens (human)
  Insert size (bp): 2367
  Entrez Gene: HIPK2 (a.k.a. PRO0593)
  Cloning method: Gateway Cloning
  Sequencing primers: 5′ M13pUC-fwd; 3′ M13rev
Terms and licenses: Academic/Nonprofit Terms; Industry Terms: Not Available to Industry
Depositor comments: The ORF has no Stop codon. This design enables easy recombination into a destination vector to add an epitope tag of choice and Stop codon to the ORF. Do NOT use this plasmid directly for transfections. A set of 4 custom lentiviral vectors is available ( pLX301 (http://www.addgene.org/25895/) , pLX302 (http://www.addgene.org/25896/) , pLX303 (http://www.addgene.org/25897/) , pLX304 (http://www.addgene.org/25890/) ) to be used to express these ORFs in mammalian cells. These plasmids are not included in the kit and must be ordered separately.
How to cite: pDONR223-HIPK2 was a gift from William Hahn & David Root (Addgene plasmid # 23481 ; http://n2t.net/addgene:23481 ; RRID:Addgene_23481)
